Addgene plasmid #168399: pTL338
Purpose: pGBKT7 yeast two-hybrid plasmid
Depositing lab: Sophien Kamoun. Depositing organization: Sainsbury Laboratory, Norwich. Publication: A single amino acid polymorphism in a conserved effector of the multihost blast fungus pathogen expands host-target binding spectrum. Bentham AR, Petit-Houdenot Y, Win J, Chuma I, Terauchi R, Banfield MJ, Kamoun S, Langner T. PLoS Pathog. 2021 Nov 10;17(11):e1009957. doi: 10.1371/journal.ppat.1009957. eCollection 2021 Nov. PubMed 34758051.
Backbone
  Vector backbone: pGBKT7
  Vector type: Yeast Expression
Growth in bacteria
  Bacterial resistance: Kanamycin, 50 μg/mL
  Growth temperature: 37°C
  Growth strain: DH5alpha
  Copy number: High Copy
Gene/Insert
  Gene/Insert name: LOC_ Os03g25610
  Species: Oryza sativa
  Cloning method: Unknown
Terms and licenses: Academic/Nonprofit Terms; Industry Terms: Not Available to Industry
How to cite: pTL338 was a gift from Sophien Kamoun (Addgene plasmid # 168399 ; http://n2t.net/addgene:168399 ; RRID:Addgene_168399)
