[The description below was written by a language model from this plasmid's Addgene catalogue record and pLannotate feature annotations shown in this document.]
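Description:
pTL338 is a yeast two-hybrid bait plasmid built on the pGBKT7 backbone, carrying the rice (Oryza sativa) locus LOC_Os03g25610 as its insert. It is an E. coli–yeast shuttle vector. In bacteria it replicates from a high-copy ColE1/pUC-type origin and is selected with kanamycin through a Tn5 aminoglycoside phosphotransferase gene (NeoR/KanR) driven by the AmpR promoter. In Saccharomyces cerevisiae it is maintained episomally by the 2μ origin and selected by tryptophan prototrophy through the TRP1 marker with its own promoter. An f1 origin is also present, along with several small backbone remnants (fragments of lacI, lacZα, rop, bom and ble) that have no evident functional role.

The expression cassette consists of the constitutive yeast ADH1 promoter driving the GAL4 DNA-binding domain, followed by a T7 promoter, then the T7 and ADH1 terminators. The feature table does not annotate the rice insert itself, but an unannotated gap of a few hundred nucleotides between the T7 promoter and the T7 terminator is the expected cloning position, where the insert would be fused downstream of the GAL4 DNA-binding domain. The T7 promoter in this arrangement generally allows in vitro transcription and translation of the insert without the GAL4 moiety. The record does not state the cloning method, the exact insert boundaries, or what protein the locus encodes.

In a two-hybrid assay, the DNA-binding-domain fusion is co-expressed with a GAL4 activation-domain prey, and interaction reconstitutes a transcription factor that turns on reporter genes. The associated publication concerns a conserved blast fungus effector and its host-target binding spectrum, suggesting this plasmid was used to test a rice protein for effector binding.
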