Features (pLannotate 1.2.2; 23 found; start..end, strand, type, name):
     30..734     +  promoter       ADH1 promoter: S. cerevisiae ADH1; promoter for alcohol dehydrogenase 1
    762..1202    +  CDS            GAL4 DNA binding domain: DNA binding domain of the GAL4 transcriptional activator; Saccharomyces cerevisiae GAL4 (truncated)
   1213..1231    +  promoter       T7 promoter: promoter for bacteriophage T7 RNA polymerase
   1589..1636    +  terminator     T7 terminator: transcription terminator for bacteriophage T7 RNA polymerase
   1663..1850    +  terminator     ADH1 terminator: S. cerevisiae ADH1; transcription terminator for the S. cerevisiae alcohol dehydrogenase 1 (ADH1) gene
   1898..1914    -  protein_bind   lac operator: The lac repressor binds to the lac operator to inhibit transcription in E. coli. This inhibition can be relieved by adding lactose or isopropyl-β-D-thiogalactopyranoside (IPTG). lac repressor encoded by lacI
   1922..1952    -  promoter       lac promoter: promoter for the E. coli lac operon
   1967..1988    -  protein_bind   CAP binding site: CAP binding activates transcription in the presence of cAMP. E. coli catabolite activator protein
   2001..2093    -  CDS            lacI (fragment): lac repressor; lacI; The lac repressor binds to the lac operator to inhibit transcription in E. coli. This inhibition can be relieved by adding lactose or isopropyl-β-D-thiogalactopyranoside (IPTG).
   2276..2864    -  rep_origin     ori: high-copy-number ColE1/pMB1/pBR322/pUC origin of replication
   3086..3102    +  polyA_signal   bGH poly(A) signal (fragment): bovine growth hormone polyadenylation signal
   3193..3240    -  polyA_signal   HSV TK poly(A) signal: herpes simplex virus thymidine kinase polyadenylation signal (Cole and Stacy, 1985)
   3299..3451    -  CDS            ble (fragment): BLE_KLEPN - Experimental evidence at protein level: Swiss-Prot protein existence level 1. Binding protein with a strong affinity to the bleomycin family of antibiotics. Binds to CL990; an antimitotic-antibiotic compound. From Klebsiella pneumoniae.
   3472..4266    -  CDS            NeoR/KanR: aminoglycoside phosphotransferase from Tn5; aph(3')-II (or nptII); confers resistance to neomycin, kanamycin, and G418 (Geneticin®)
   4267..4371    -  promoter       AmpR promoter: bla
   4398..5740    -  rep_origin     2μ ori: yeast 2μ plasmid origin of replication
   5808..5843    +  CDS            rop (fragment): Rop protein, which maintains plasmids at low copy number; rop
   5945..5994    +  misc_feature   bom (fragment): basis of mobility region from pBR322
   6133..6280    +  promoter       TRP1 promoter: S. cerevisiae TRP1
   6281..6955    +  CDS            TRP1: phosphoribosylanthranilate isomerase, required for tryptophan biosynthesis; S. cerevisiae TRP1; yeast auxotrophic marker
   7006..7057    +  misc_feature   bom (fragment): basis of mobility region from pBR322
   7085..7513    -  rep_origin     f1 ori (sequence partly withheld): f1 bacteriophage origin of replication; arrow indicates direction of (+) strand synthesis
   7517..29      -  CDS            lacZα (fragment) (across the origin): LacZα fragment of β-galactosidase; lacZ fragment
>Addgene plasmid #168399 | pTL338 | addgene full sequence | sequence record 349795 | Addgene NGS Result
CGGTGCGGGCCTCTTCGCTATTACGCCAGATCCTTTTGTTGTTTCCGGGTGTACAATATGGACTTCCTCT
TTTCTGGCAACCAAACCCATACATCGGGATTCCTATAATACCTTCGTTGGTCTCCCTAACATGTAGGTGG
CGGAGGGGAGATATACAATAGAACAGATACCAGACAAGACATAATGGGCTAAACAAGACTACACCAATTA
CACTGCCTCATTGATGGTGGTACATAACGAACTAATACTGTAGCCCTAGACTTGATAGCCATCATCATAT
CGAAGTTTCACTACCCTTTTTCCATTTGCCATCTATTGAAGTAATAATAGGCGCATGCAACTTCTTTTCT
TTTTTTTTCTTTTCTCTCTCCCCCGTTGTTGTCTCACCATATCCGCAATGACAAAAAAATGATGGAAGAC
ACTAAAGGAAAAAATTAACGACAAAGACAGCACCAACAGATGTCGTTGTTCCAGAGCTGATGAGGGGTAT
CTCGAAGCACACGAAACTTTTTCCTTCCTTCATTCACGCACACTACTCTCTAATGAGCAACGGTATACGG
CCTTCCTTCCAGTTACTTGAATTTGAAATAAAAAAAAGTTTGCTGTCTTGCTATCAAGTATAAATAGACC
TGCAATTATTAATCTTTTGTTTCCTCGTCATTGTTCTCGTTCCCTTTCTTCCTTGTTTCTTTTTCTGCAC
AATATTTCAAGCTATACCAAGCATACAATCAACTCCAAGCTTGAAGCAAGCCTCCTGAAAGATGAAGCTA
CTGTCTTCTATCGAACAAGCATGCGATATTTGCCGACTTAAAAAGCTCAAGTGCTCCAAAGAAAAACCGA
AGTGCGCCAAGTGTCTGAAGAACAACTGGGAGTGTCGCTACTCTCCCAAAACCAAAAGGTCTCCGCTGAC
TAGGGCACATCTGACAGAAGTGGAATCAAGGCTAGAAAGACTGGAACAGCTATTTCTACTGATTTTTCCT
CGAGAAGACCTTGACATGATTTTGAAAATGGATTCTTTACAGGATATAAAAGCATTGTTAACAGGATTAT
TTGTACAAGATAATGTGAATAAAGATGCCGTCACAGATAGATTGGCTTCAGTGGAGACTGATATGCCTCT
AACATTGAGACAGCATAGAATAAGTGCGACATCATCATCGGAAGAGAGTAGTAACAAAGGTCAAAGACAG
TTGACTGTATCGCCGGAATTTGTAATACGACTCACTATAGGGCGAGCCGCCATCATGGAGGAGCAGAAGC
TGATCTCAGAGGAGGACCTGCATATGGCCATGGAGGCCGAATTCAGCAAGAAAATTGTGATCAAGGTGGA
TTTTGTGCGCGCCAAATGCAAAGCCGTGGCCATGACCGTGGTGGCCAAAATTCCGGGTGTGAAAAGCCTG
GCCGCCGATGATGAAAAAGGCACCATGACCGTGGTGGGTGAAGTGGATGTGGTGCAGGTGGTGGGTGAGC
TGCGCAAAGCCAAATTTGCCGCCGAAGTGGTGAGCGTGGAACCGGAGAAAAAACCGGAAGCCCCGAAAAA
ACCGGATGATCCGCCGAAAGGATCCGTCGACCTGCAGCGGCCGCATAACTAGCATAACCCCTTGGGGCCT
CTAAACGGGTCTTGAGGGGTTTTTTGCGCGCTTGCAGCCAAGCTAATTCCGGGCGAATTTCTTATGATTT
ATGATTTTTATTATTAAATAAGTTATAAAAAAAATAAGTGTATACAAATTTTAAAGTGACTCTTAGGTTT
TAAAACGAAAATTCTTATTCTTGAGTAACTCTTTCCTGTAGGTCAGGTTGCTTTCTCAGGTATAGCATGA
GGTCGCTCTTATTGACCACACCTCTACCGGCATGCAAGCTTGGCGTAATCATGGTCATAGCTGTTTCCTG
TGTGAAATTGTTATCCGCTCACAATTCCACACAACATACGAGCCGGAAGCATAAAGTGTAAAGCCTGGGG
TGCCTAATGAGTGAGCTAACTCACATTAATTGCGTTGCGCTCACTGCCCGCTTTCCAGTCGGGAAACCTG
TCGTGCCAGCTGCATTAATGAATCGGCCAACGCGCGGGGAGAGGCGGTTTGCGTATTGGGCGCTCTTCCG
CTTCCTCGCTCACTGACTCGCTGCGCTCGGTCGTTCGGCTGCGGCGAGCGGTATCAGCTCACTCAAAGGC
GGTAATACGGTTATCCACAGAATCAGGGGATAACGCAGGAAAGAACATGTGAGCAAAAGGCCAGCAAAAG
GCCAGGAACCGTAAAAAGGCCGCGTTGCTGGCGTTTTTCCATAGGCTCCGCCCCCCTGACGAGCATCACA
AAAATCGACGCTCAAGTCAGAGGTGGCGAAACCCGACAGGACTATAAAGATACCAGGCGTTTCCCCCTGG
AAGCTCCCTCGTGCGCTCTCCTGTTCCGACCCTGCCGCTTACCGGATACCTGTCCGCCTTTCTCCCTTCG
GGAAGCGTGGCGCTTTCTCATAGCTCACGCTGTAGGTATCTCAGTTCGGTGTAGGTCGTTCGCTCCAAGC
TGGGCTGTGTGCACGAACCCCCCGTTCAGCCCGACCGCTGCGCCTTATCCGGTAACTATCGTCTTGAGTC
CAACCCGGTAAGACACGACTTATCGCCACTGGCAGCAGCCACTGGTAACAGGATTAGCAGAGCGAGGTAT
GTAGGCGGTGCTACAGAGTTCTTGAAGTGGTGGCCTAACTACGGCTACACTAGAAGAACAGTATTTGGTA
TCTGCGCTCTGCTGAAGCCAGTTACCTTCGGAAAAAGAGTTGGTAGCTCTTGATCCGGCAAACAAACCAC
CGCTGGTAGCGGTGGTTTTTTTGTTTGCAAGCAGCAGATTACGCGCAGAAAAAAAGGATCTCAAGAAGAT
CCTTTGATCTTTTCTACGGGGTCTGACGCTCAGTGGAACGAAAACTCACGTTAAGGGATTTTGGTCATGA
GATTATCAAAAAGGATCTTCACCTAGATCCTTTTAAATTAAAAATGAAGTTTTAAATCAATCTAAAGTAT
ATATGAGTAACCTGAGGCTATGGCAGGGCCTGCCGCCCCGACGTTGGCTGCGAGCCCTGGGCCTTCACCC
GAACTTGGGGGGTGGGGTGGGGAAAAGGAAGAAACGCGGGCGTATTGGCCCCAATGGGGTCTCGGTGGGG
TATCGACAGAGTGCCAGCCCTGGGACCGAACCCCGCGTTTATGAACAAACGACCCAACACCGTGCGTTTT
ATTCTGTCTTTTTATTGCCGTCATAGCGCGGGTTCCTTCCGGTATTGTCTCCTTCCGTGTTTCAGTTAGC
CTCCCCCTAGGGTGGGCGAAGAACTCCAGCATGAGATCCCCGCGCTGGAGGATCATCCAGCCGGCGTCCC
GGAAAACGATTCCGAAGCCCAACCTTTCATAGAAGGCGGCGGTGGAATCGAAATCTCGTGATGGCAGGTT
GGGCGTCGCTTGGTCGGTCATTTCGAACCCCAGAGTCCCGCTCAGAAGAACTCGTCAAGAAGGCGATAGA
AGGCGATGCGCTGCGAATCGGGAGCGGCGATACCGTAAAGCACGAGGAAGCGGTCAGCCCATTCGCCGCC
AAGCTCTTCAGCAATATCACGGGTAGCCAACGCTATGTCCTGATAGCGGTCCGCCACACCCAGCCGGCCA
CAGTCGATGAATCCAGAAAAGCGGCCATTTTCCACCATGATATTCGGCAAGCAGGCATCGCCATGAGTCA
CGACGAGATCCTCGCCGTCGGGCATGCTCGCCTTGAGCCTGGCGAACAGTTCGGCTGGCGCGAGCCCCTG
ATGCTCTTCGTCCAGATCATCCTGATCGACAAGACCGGCTTCCATCCGAGTACGTGCTCGCTCGATGCGA
TGTTTCGCTTGGTGGTCGAATGGGCAGGTAGCCGGATCAAGCGTATGCAGCCGCCGCATTGCATCAGCCA
TGATGGATACTTTCTCGGCAGGAGCAAGGTGAGATGACAGGAGATCCTGCCCCGGCACTTCGCCCAATAG
CAGCCAGTCCCTTCCCGCTTCAGTGACAACGTCGAGCACAGCTGCGCAAGGAACGCCCGTCGTGGCCAGC
CACGATAGCCGCGCTGCCTCGTCTTGCAGTTCATTCAGGGCACCGGACAGGTCGGTCTTGACAAAAAGAA
CCGGGCGCCCCTGCGCTGACAGCCGGAACACGGCGGCATCAGAGCAGCCGATTGTCTGTTGTGCCCAGTC
ATAGCCGAATAGCCTCTCCACCCAAGCGGCCGGAGAACCTGCGTGCAATCCATCTTGTTCAATCATACTC
TTCCTTTTTCAATATTATTGAAGCATTTATCAGGGTTATTGTCTCATGAGCGGATACATATTTGAATGTA
TTTAGAAAAATAAACAAATAGGGGTTCCGCGCACATTTCCCCGAAAAGTGCCACCTGAACGAAGCATCTG
TGCTTCATTTTGTAGAACAAAAATGCAACGCGAGAGCGCTAATTTTTCAAACAAAGAATCTGAGCTGCAT
TTTTACAGAACAGAAATGCAACGCGAAAGCGCTATTTTACCAACGAAGAATCTGTGCTTCATTTTTGTAA
AACAAAAATGCAACGCGAGAGCGCTAATTTTTCAAACAAAGAATCTGAGCTGCATTTTTACAGAACAGAA
ATGCAACGCGAGAGCGCTATTTTACCAACAAAGAATCTATACTTCTTTTTTGTTCTACAAAAATGCATCC
CGAGAGCGCTATTTTTCTAACAAAGCATCTTAGATTACTTTTTTTCTCCTTTGTGCGCTCTATAATGCAG
TCTCTTGATAACTTTTTGCACTGTAGGTCCGTTAAGGTTAGAAGAAGGCTACTTTGGTGTCTATTTTCTC
TTCCATAAAAAAAGCCTGACTCCACTTCCCGCGTTTACTGATTACTAGCGAAGCTGCGGGTGCATTTTTT
CAAGATAAAGGCATCCCCGATTATATTCTATACCGATGTGGATTGCGCATACTTTGTGAACAGAAAGTGA
TAGCGTTGATGATTCTTCATTGGTCAGAAAATTATGAACGGTTTCTTCTATTTTGTCTCTATATACTACG
TATAGGAAATGTTTACATTTTCGTATTGTTTTCGATTCACTCTATGAATAGTTCTTACTACAATTTTTTT
GTCTAAAGAGTAATACTAGAGATAAACATAAAAAATGTAGAGGTCGAGTTTAGATGCAAGTTCAAGGAGC
GAAAGGTGGATGGGTAGGTTATATAGGGATATAGCACAGAGATATATAGCAAAGAGATACTTTTGAGCAA
TGTTTGTGGAAGCGGTATTCGCAATATTTTAGTAGCTCGTTACAGTCCGGTGCGTTTTTGGTTTTTTGAA
AGTGCGTCTTCAGAGCGCTTTTGGTTTTCAAAAGCGCTCTGAAGTTCCTATACTTTCTAGAGAATAGGAA
CTTCGGAATAGGAACTTCAAAGCGTTTCCGAAAACGAGCGCTTCCGAAAATGCAACGCGAGCTGCGCACA
TACAGCTCACTGTTCACGTCGCACCTATATCTGCGTGTTGCCTGTATATATATATACATGAGAAGAACGG
CATAGTGCGTGTTTATGCTTAAATGCGTACTTATATGCGTCTATTTATGTAGGATGAAAGGTAGTCTAGT
ACCTCCTGTGATATTATCCCATTCCATGCGGGGTATCGTATGCTTCCTTCAGCACTACCCTTTAGCTGTT
CTATATGCTGCCACTCCTCAATTGGATTAGTCTCATCCTTCAATGCTATCATTTCCTTTGATATTGGATC
ATACTAAGAAACCATTATTATCATGACATTAACCTATAAAAATAGGCGTATCACGAGGCCCTTTCGTCTC
GCGCGTTTCGGTGATGACGGTGAAAACCTCTGACACATGCAGCTCCCGGAGACGGTCACAGCTTGTCTGT
AAGCGGATGCCGGGAGCAGACAAGCCCGTCAGGGCGCGTCAGCGGGTGTTGGCGGGTGTCGGGGCTGGCT
TAACTATGCGGCATCAGAGCAGATTGTACTGAGAGTGCACCATAGATCAACGACATTACTATATATATAA
TATAGGAAGCATTTAATAGAACAGCATCGTAATATATGTGTACTTTGCAGTTATGACGCCAGATGGCAGT
AGTGGAAGATATTCTTTATTGAAAAATAGCTTGTCACCTTACGTACAATCTTGATCCGGAGCTTTTCTTT
TTTTGCCGATTAAGAATTAATTCGGTCGAAAAAAGAAAAGGAGAGGGCCAAGAGGGAGGGCATTGGTGAC
TATTGAGCACGTGAGTATACGTGATTAAGCACACAAAGGCAGCTTGGAGTATGTCTGTTATTAATTTCAC
AGGTAGTTCTGGTCCATTGGTGAAAGTTTGCGGCTTGCAGAGCACAGAGGCCGCAGAATGTGCTCTAGAT
TCCGATGCTGACTTGCTGGGTATTATATGTGTGCCCAATAGAAAGAGAACAATTGACCCGGTTATTGCAA
GGAAAATTTCAAGTCTTGTAAAAGCATATAAAAATAGTTCAGGCACTCCGAAATACTTGGTTGGCGTGTT
TCGTAATCAACCTAAGGAGGATGTTTTGGCTCTGGTCAATGATTACGGCATTGATATCGTCCAACTGCAT
GGAGATGAGTCGTGGCAAGAATACCAAGAGTTCCTCGGTTTGCCAGTTATTAAAAGACTCGTATTTCCAA
AAGACTGCAACATACTACTCAGTGCAGCTTCACAGAAACCTCATTCGTTTATTCCCTTGTTTGATTCAGA
AGCAGGTGGGACAGGTGAACTTTTGGATTGGAACTCGATTTCTGACTGGGTTGGAAGGCAAGAGAGCCCC
GAAAGCTTACATTTTATGTTAGCTGGTGGACTGACGCCAGAAAATGTTGGTGATGCGCTTAGATTAAATG
GCGTTATTGGTGTTGATGTAAGCGGAGGTGTGGAGACAAATGGTGTAAAAGACTCTAACAAAATAGCAAA
TTTCGTCAAAAATGCTAAGAAATAGGTTATTACTGAGTAGTATTTATTTAAGTATTGTTTGTGCACTTGC
CGATCTATGCGGTGTGAAATACCGCACAGATGCGTAAGGAGAAAATACCGCATCAGGAAATTGTAAGCGT
TAATATTTTGTTAAAATTCGCGTTAAATTTTTGTTAAATCAGCTCATTTTTTAACCAATAGGCCGAAATC
GGCAAAATCCCTTATAAATCAAAAGAATAGACCGAGATAGGGT
[37 nt withheld, positions 7184-7220]
AAAGAACGTGGACTCCAACGTCAAAGG
[49 nt withheld, positions 7248-7296]
T
[91 nt withheld, positions 7298-7388]
G
[124 nt withheld, positions 7390-7513]
CCATTCGCCATTCAGGCTGCGCAACTGTTGGGAAGGGCGAT
