>Addgene plasmid #168399 | pTL338 | depositor partial sequence | sequence record 326499 | insert
GAATTCAGCAAGAAAATTGTGATCAAGGTGGATTTTGTGCGCGCCAAATGCAAAGCCGTGGCCATGACCG
TGGTGGCCAAAATTCCGGGTGTGAAAAGCCTGGCCGCCGATGATGAAAAAGGCACCATGACCGTGGTGGG
TGAAGTGGATGTGGTGCAGGTGGTGGGTGAGCTGCGCAAAGCCAAATTTGCCGCCGAAGTGGTGAGCGTG
GAACCGGAGAAAAAACCGGAAGCCCCGAAAAAACCGGATGATCCGCCGAAAGGATCC
